Addgene plasmid #129334: pLBS.EF/mScarlet(i)-hCdt100Nt
Purpose: Cell cycle reporter, lentivirus
Depositing lab: Yasushi Okada. Depositing organization: RIKEN Center for Biosystems Dynamics Research, Kobe. Publication: Live cell imaging of metabolic heterogeneity by quantitative fluorescent ATP indicator protein, QUEEN-37C. Yaginuma H, Okada Y. bioRxiv 2021.10.08.463131 10.1101/2021.10.08.463131.
Backbone
  Vector backbone: pLBS.EF
  Vector type: Lentiviral
Growth in bacteria
  Bacterial resistance: Ampicillin, 100 μg/mL
  Growth temperature: 37°C
  Growth strain: NEB Stable
  Copy number: High Copy
Gene/Insert
  Gene/Insert name: mScarlet(i) (Addgene 85044)
  Species: H. sapiens (human), Synthetic
  Cloning method: Restriction Enzyme; 5′ cloning site Unknown (unknown if destroyed)
Terms and licenses: Academic/Nonprofit Terms; Industry Terms: Not Available to Industry
Depositor comments: Depositor Adm #1111 . Please visit https://www.biorxiv.org/content/10.1101/2021.10.08.463131v1 for bioRxiv preprint.
How to cite: pLBS.EF/mScarlet(i)-hCdt100Nt was a gift from Yasushi Okada (Addgene plasmid # 129334 ; http://n2t.net/addgene:129334 ; RRID:Addgene_129334)
