[The description below was written by a language model from this plasmid's Addgene catalogue record and pLannotate feature annotations shown in this document.]
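Description:
pLBS.EF/mScarlet(i)-hCdt100Nt is a lentiviral transfer plasmid built on the pLBS.EF backbone, which combines HIV-1-derived vector elements with a pBluescript-type bacterial scaffold. It is propagated in E. coli through a high-copy ColE1/pUC origin and selected with ampicillin via the β-lactamase gene. An f1 origin and remnants of the lac/lacZα region with flanking T3 and T7 promoters are carried over from the cloning vector. The viral portion has a third-generation layout. An RSV enhancer/promoter replaces the U3 region to drive genomic RNA from a truncated 5' LTR. This is followed by the Ψ packaging signal with a short gag fragment, the Rev response element for Rev-dependent nuclear export, and the cPPT/CTS. A second truncated LTR and an SV40 polyadenylation signal close the vector genome. No mammalian selection marker is annotated.

The payload is a single expression cassette in which the constitutive human EF-1α promoter drives the fast-maturing monomeric red fluorescent protein mScarlet-I. A 300-nt fragment of human CDT1 lies downstream, consistent with the roughly 100 N-terminal residues implied by the construct name, and a WPRE follows to enhance transcript expression. The feature table shows a short unannotated gap between the two coding segments, presumably a linker, although the record does not describe it. CDT1 is a replication licensing factor active in G1. Fusions of its N-terminal region to fluorescent proteins are generally used as FUCCI-style probes whose signal changes with cell cycle phase because of regulated degradation. The record states the purpose as a lentivirally delivered cell cycle reporter, and it was deposited in connection with live-cell imaging work on metabolic heterogeneity.
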