Features (pLannotate 1.2.2; 28 found; start..end, strand, type, name):
      1..227     +  promoter       RSV promoter: Rous sarcoma virus enhancer/promoter
    228..408     +  LTR            5' LTR (truncated): truncated 5' long terminal repeat (LTR) from HIV-1
    455..580     +  misc_feature   HIV-1 Ψ: packaging signal of human immunodeficiency virus type 1
    564..927     +  CDS            HIV-1 gag (fragment): gag protein from human immunodeficiency virus 1; gag
   1073..1306    +  misc_feature   RRE: The Rev response element (RRE) of HIV-1 allows for Rev-dependent mRNA export from the nucleus to the cytoplasm.
   1683..1783    +  CDS            Rev (fragment): human immunodeficiency virus 1 (HIV-1) Rev protein; rev; enhances nuclear export of unspliced and incompletely spliced viral mRNAs
   1802..1918    +  misc_feature   cPPT/CTS: central polypurine tract and central termination sequence of HIV-1
   1973..3154    +  promoter       EF-1α promoter: strong constitutive promoter for human elongation factor EF-1α
   3163..3211    -  misc_feature   MCS (fragment): pBluescript multiple cloning site
   3220..3913    +  CDS            mScarlet-I (fragment): bright monomeric red fluorescent protein evolved from a synthetic template (Bindels et al., 2016) matures faster than mScarlet
   4003..4302    +  CDS            CDT1 (fragment): CDT1_HUMAN - Experimental evidence at protein level: Swiss-Prot protein existence level 1. Required for both DNA replication and mitosis (PubMed:11125146, PubMed:22581055, PubMed:21856198, PubMed:14993212, PubMed:26842564). DNA replication licensing factor, required for pre- replication complex assembly. Cooperates with CDC6 and the origin recognition complex (ORC) during G1 phase of the cell cycle to promote the loading of the mini-chromosome maintenance (MCM) complex onto DNA to generate pre-replication complexes (pre-RC)(PubMed:14672932). Required also for mitosis by promoting stable kineto
   4306..4332    +  misc_feature   MCS (fragment): multiple cloning site
   4344..4932    +  misc_feature   WPRE: woodchuck hepatitis virus posttranscriptional regulatory element
   4953..5090    +  CDS            nef (fragment): NEF_HV1LA - Experimental evidence at protein level: Swiss-Prot protein existence level 1. Extracellular Nef protein targets CD4(+) T-lymphocytes for apoptosis by interacting with CXCR4 surface receptors. From Human immunodeficiency virus type 1 group M subtype B (isolate Lai) (HIV-1).
   5076..5256    +  LTR            5' LTR (truncated): truncated 5' long terminal repeat (LTR) from HIV-1
   5328..5409    +  polyA_signal   SV40 poly(A) signal: SV40 polyadenylation signal
   5445..5474    -  misc_feature   MCS (fragment): pBluescript multiple cloning site
   5487..5505    -  promoter       T3 promoter: promoter for bacteriophage T3 RNA polymerase
   5550..5566    -  protein_bind   lac operator: The lac repressor binds to the lac operator to inhibit transcription in E. coli. This inhibition can be relieved by adding lactose or isopropyl-β-D-thiogalactopyranoside (IPTG). lac repressor encoded by lacI
   5574..5604    -  promoter       lac promoter: promoter for the E. coli lac operon
   5619..5640    -  protein_bind   CAP binding site: CAP binding activates transcription in the presence of cAMP. E. coli catabolite activator protein
   5653..5745    -  CDS            lacI (fragment): lac repressor; lacI; The lac repressor binds to the lac operator to inhibit transcription in E. coli. This inhibition can be relieved by adding lactose or isopropyl-β-D-thiogalactopyranoside (IPTG).
   5928..6516    -  rep_origin     ori: high-copy-number ColE1/pMB1/pBR322/pUC origin of replication
   6687..7547    -  CDS            AmpR: β-lactamase; bla; confers resistance to ampicillin, carbenicillin, and related antibiotics
   7548..7652    -  promoter       AmpR promoter: bla
   7705..8133    -  rep_origin     f1 ori (sequence partly withheld): f1 bacteriophage origin of replication; arrow indicates direction of (+) strand synthesis
   8138..8295    -  CDS            lacZα (fragment): LacZα fragment of β-galactosidase; lacZ fragment
   8298..8316    +  promoter       T7 promoter: promoter for bacteriophage T7 RNA polymerase
>Addgene plasmid #129334 | pLBS.EF/mScarlet(i)-hCdt100Nt | addgene full sequence | sequence record 273267 | Addgene NGS Result
TGTAGTCTTATGCAATACTCTTGTAGTCTTGCAACATGGTAACGATGAGTTAGCAACATGCCTTACAAGG
AGAGAAAAAGCACCGTGCATGCCGATTGGTGGAAGTAAGGTGGTACGATCGTGCCTTATTAGGAAGGCAA
CAGACGGGTCTGACATGGATTGGACGAACCACTGAATTGCCGCATTGCAGAGATATTGTATTTAAGTGCC
TAGCTCGATACATAAACGGGTCTCTCTGGTTAGACCAGATCTGAGCCTGGGAGCTCTCTGGCTAACTAGG
GAACCCACTGCTTAAGCCTCAATAAAGCTTGCCTTGAGTGCTTCAAGTAGTGTGTGCCCGTCTGTTGTGT
GACTCTGGTAACTAGAGATCCCTCAGACCCTTTTAGTCAGTGTGGAAAATCTCTAGCAGTGGCGCCCGAA
CAGGGACTTGAAAGCGAAAGGGAAACCAGAGGAGCTCTCTCGACGCAGGACTCGGCTTGCTGAAGCGCGC
ACGGCAAGAGGCGAGGGGCGGCGACTGGTGAGTACGCCAAAAATTTTGACTAGCGGAGGCTAGAAGGAGA
GAGATGGGTGCGAGAGCGTCAGTATTAAGCGGGGGAGAATTAGATCGCGATGGGAAAAAATTCGGTTAAG
GCCAGGGGGAAAGAAAAAATATAAATTAAAACATATAGTATGGGCAAGCAGGGAGCTAGAACGATTCGCA
GTTAATCCTGGCCTGTTAGAAACATCAGAAGGCTGTAGACAAATACTGGGACAGCTACAACCATCCCTTC
AGACAGGATCAGAAGAACTTAGATCATTATATAATACAGTAGCAACCCTCTATTGTGTGCATCAAAGGAT
AGAGATAAAAGACACCAAGGAAGCTTTAGACAAGATAGAGGAAGAGCAAAACAAAAGTAAGACCACCGCA
CAGCAAGCGGCCGCTGATCTTCAGACCTGGAGGAGGAGATATGAGGGACAATTGGAGAAGTGAATTATAT
AAATATAAAGTAGTAAAAATTGAACCATTAGGAGTAGCACCCACCAAGGCAAAGAGAAGAGTGGTGCAGA
GAGAAAAAAGAGCAGTGGGAATAGGAGCTTTGTTCCTTGGGTTCTTGGGAGCAGCAGGAAGCACTATGGG
CGCAGCGTCAATGACGCTGACGGTACAGGCCAGACAATTATTGTCTGGTATAGTGCAGCAGCAGAACAAT
TTGCTGAGGGCTATTGAGGCGCAACAGCATCTGTTGCAACTCACAGTCTGGGGCATCAAGCAGCTCCAGG
CAAGAATCCTGGCTGTGGAAAGATACCTAAAGGATCAACAGCTCCTGGGGATTTGGGGTTGCTCTGGAAA
ACTCATTTGCACCACTGCTGTGCCTTGGAATGCTAGTTGGAGTAATAAATCTCTGGAACAGATTTGGAAT
CACACGACCTGGATGGAGTGGGACAGAGAAATTAACAATTACACAAGCTTAATACACTCCTTAATTGAAG
AATCGCAAAACCAGCAAGAAAAGAATGAACAAGAATTATTGGAATTAGATAAATGGGCAAGTTTGTGGAA
TTGGTTTAACATAACAAATTGGCTGTGGTATATAAAATTATTCATAATGATAGTAGGAGGCTTGGTAGGT
TTAAGAATAGTTTTTGCTGTACTTTCTATAGTGAATAGAGTTAGGCAGGGATATTCACCATTATCGTTTC
AGACCCACCTCCCAACCCCGAGGGGACCCGACAGGCCCGAAGGAATAGAAGAAGAAGGTGGAGAGAGAGA
CAGAGACAGATCCATTCGATTAGTGAACGGATCTCGACGGTATCGGTTAACTTTTAAAAGAAAAGGGGGG
ATTGGGGGGTACAGTGCAGGGGAAAGAATAGTAGACATAATAGCAACAGACATACAAACTAAAGAATTAC
AAAAACAAATTACAAAATTCAAAATTTTGGGCCCTTCCAACCTTCCAACCGGGATTGATTATTGACTAGA
TCATCGCGTGAGGCTCCGGTGCCCGTCAGTGGGCAGAGCGCACATCGCCCACAGTCCCCGAGAAGTTGGG
GGGAGGGGTCGGCAATTGAACCGGTGCCTAGAGAAGGTGGCGCGGGGTAAACTGGGAAAGTGATGTCGTG
TACTGGCTCCGCCTTTTTCCCGAGGGTGGGGGAGAACCGTATATAAGTGCAGTAGTCGCCGTGAACGTTC
TTTTTCGCAACGGGTTTGCCGCCAGAACACAGGTAAGTGCCGTGTGTGGTTCCCGCGGGCCTGGCCTCTT
TACGGGTTATGGCCCTTGCGTGCCTTGAATTACTTCCACGCCCCTGGCTGCAGTACGTGATTCTTGATCC
CGAGCTTCGGGTTGGAAGTGGGTGGGAGAGTTCGAGGCCTTGCGCTTAAGGAGCCCCTTCGCCTCGTGCT
TGAGTTGAGGCCTGGCCTGGGCGCTGGGGCCGCCGCGTGCGAATCTGGTGGCACCTTCGCGCCTGTCTCG
CTGCTTTCGATAAGTCTCTAGCCATTTAAAATTTTTGATGACCTGCTGCGACGCTTTTTTTCTGGCAAGA
TAGTCTTGTAAATGCGGGCCAAGATCTGCACACTGGTATTTCGGTTTTTGGGGCCGCGGGCGGCGACGGG
GCCCGTGCGTCCCAGCGCACATGTTCGGCGAGGCGGGGCCTGCGAGCGCGGCCACCGAGAATCGGACGGG
GGTAGTCTCAAGCTGGCCGGCCTGCTCTGGTGCCTGGCCTCGCGCCGCCGTGTATCGCCCCGCCCTGGGC
GGCAAGGCTGGCCCGGTCGGCACCAGTTGCGTGAGCGGAAAGATGGCCGCTTCCCGGCCCTGCTGCAGGG
AGCTCAAAATGGAGGACGCGGCGCTCGGGAGAGCGGGCGGGTGAGTCACCCACACAAAGGAAAAGGGCCT
TTCCGTCCTCAGCCGTCGCTTCATGTGACTCCACGGAGTACCGGGCGCCGTCCAGGCACCTCGATTAGTT
CTCGAGCTTTTGGAGTACGTCGTCTTTAGGTTGGGGGGAGGGGTTTTATGCGATGGAGTTTCCCCACACT
GAGTGGGTGGAGACTGAAGTTAGGCCAGCTTGGCACTTGATGTAATTCTCCTTGGAATTTGCCCTTTTTG
AGTTTGGATCTTGGTTCATTCTCAAGCCTCAGACAGTGGTTCAAAGTTTTTTTCTTCCATTTCAGGTGTC
GTGAGGAATTAGTCGAGGTCGACGGTATCGATAAGCTTGATATCGAATTCCTGCAGCCCGGTCGCCACCA
TGGTGAGCAAGGGCGAGGCAGTGATCAAGGAGTTCATGCGGTTCAAGGTGCACATGGAGGGCTCCATGAA
CGGCCACGAGTTCGAGATCGAGGGCGAGGGCGAGGGCCGCCCCTACGAGGGCACCCAGACCGCCAAGCTG
AAGGTGACCAAGGGTGGCCCCCTGCCCTTCTCCTGGGACATCCTGTCCCCTCAGTTCATGTACGGCTCCA
GGGCCTTCATCAAGCACCCCGCCGACATCCCCGACTACTATAAGCAGTCCTTCCCCGAGGGCTTCAAGTG
GGAGCGCGTGATGAACTTCGAGGACGGCGGCGCCGTGACCGTGACCCAGGACACCTCCCTGGAGGACGGC
ACCCTGATCTACAAGGTGAAGCTCCGCGGCACCAACTTCCCTCCTGACGGCCCCGTAATGCAGAAGAAGA
CAATGGGCTGGGAAGCGTCCACCGAGCGGTTGTACCCCGAGGACGGCGTGCTGAAGGGCGACATTAAGAT
GGCCCTGCGCCTGAAGGACGGCGGCCGCTACCTGGCGGACTTCAAGACCACCTACAAGGCCAAGAAGCCC
GTGCAGATGCCCGGCGCCTACAACGTCGACCGCAAGTTGGACATCACCTCCCACAACGAGGACTACACCG
TGGTGGAACAGTACGAACGCTCCGAGGGCCGCCACTCCACCGGCGGCATGGACGAGCTGTACACAGGAGG
TGGTGGATCAGGTGGAGGAGGTTCTGGAGGTGGTGGATCAGGAGGAGGTGGTTCTGGAGGTGGTGGATCG
CGGCCGCTCGAGATGGAGCAGCGCCGCGTCACCGACTTCTTCGCGCGCCGCCGCCCCGGGCCCCCCCGCA
TCGCGCCGCCCAAGCTGGCCTGCCGCACCCCCAGCCCCGCCAGGCCCGCACTCCGCGCCCCGGCCTCCGC
TACCAGTGGCAGCCGCAAGCGCGCCCGCCCGCCCGCCGCCCCCGGACGCGACCAGGCCAGGCCACCGGCC
CGCAGGAGACTGCGGCTGTCGGTGGACGAGGTTTCCAGCCCCAGTACCCCCGAGGCCCCAGACATCCCAG
CCTGCCCTTCTCCGGGCCAGAAGATAAAGAAATAAGGTACCGCGGGCCCGGGATCCACTAGTCTCGACTC
GACAATCAACCTCTGGATTACAAAATTTGTGAAAGATTGACTGGTATTCTTAACTATGTTGCTCCTTTTA
CGCTATGTGGATACGCTGCTTTAATGCCTTTGTATCATGCTATTGCTTCCCGTATGGCTTTCATTTTCTC
CTCCTTGTATAAATCCTGGTTGCTGTCTCTTTATGAGGAGTTGTGGCCCGTTGTCAGGCAACGTGGCGTG
GTGTGCACTGTGTTTGCTGACGCAACCCCCACTGGTTGGGGCATTGCCACCACCTGTCAGCTCCTTTCCG
GGACTTTCGCTTTCCCCCTCCCTATTGCCACGGCGGAACTCATCGCCGCCTGCCTTGCCCGCTGCTGGAC
AGGGGCTCGGCTGTTGGGCACTGACAATTCCGTGGTGTTGTCGGGGAAGCTGACGTCCTTTCCATGGCTG
CTCGCCTGTGTTGCCACCTGGATTCTGCGCGGGACGTCCTTCTGCTACGTCCCTTCGGCCCTCAATCCAG
CGGACCTTCCTTCCCGCGGCCTGCTGCCGGCTCTGCGGCCTCTTCCGCATCTTCGCCTTCGCCCTCAGAC
GAGTCGGATCTCCCTTTGGGCCGCCTCCCCGCCTGGAATTAATTCGAGCTCGGTACCTTTAAGACCAATG
ACTTACAAGGCAGCTGTAGATCTTAGCCACTTTTTAAAAGAAAAGGGGGGACTGGAAGGGCTAATTCACT
CCCAACGAAGATAAGATCTGCTTTTTGCTTGTACTGGGTCTCTCTGGTTAGACCAGATCTGAGCCTGGGA
GCTCTCTGGCTAACTAGGGAACCCACTGCTTAAGCCTCAATAAAGCTTGCCTTGAGTGCTTCAAGTAGTG
TGTGCCCGTCTGTTGTGTGACTCTGGTAACTAGAGATCCCTCAGACCCTTTTAGTCAGTGTGGAAAATCT
CTAGCAGTAGTAGTTCATGTCATCTTATTATTCAGTATTTATAACTTGCAAAGAAATGAATATCAGAGAG
TGAGAGGAACTTGTTTATTGCAGCTTATAATGGTTACAAATAAAGCAATAGCATCACAAATTTCACAAAT
AAAGCATTTTTTTCACTGCATTCTAGTTGTGGTTTGTCCAAACTCATCAATGTATCTAGAGCGGCCGCCA
CCGCGGTGGAGCTCCAGCTTTTGTTCCCTTTAGTGAGGGTTAATTTCGAGCTTGGCGTAATCATGGTCAT
AGCTGTTTCCTGTGTGAAATTGTTATCCGCTCACAATTCCACACAACATACGAGCCGGAAGCATAAAGTG
TAAAGCCTGGGGTGCCTAATGAGTGAGCTAACTCACATTAATTGCGTTGCGCTCACTGCCCGCTTTCCAG
TCGGGAAACCTGTCGTGCCAGCTGCATTAATGAATCGGCCAACGCGCGGGGAGAGGCGGTTTGCGTATTG
GGCGCTCTTCCGCTTCCTCGCTCACTGACTCGCTGCGCTCGGTCGTTCGGCTGCGGCGAGCGGTATCAGC
TCACTCAAAGGCGGTAATACGGTTATCCACAGAATCAGGGGATAACGCAGGAAAGAACATGTGAGCAAAA
GGCCAGCAAAAGGCCAGGAACCGTAAAAAGGCCGCGTTGCTGGCGTTTTTCCATAGGCTCCGCCCCCCTG
ACGAGCATCACAAAAATCGACGCTCAAGTCAGAGGTGGCGAAACCCGACAGGACTATAAAGATACCAGGC
GTTTCCCCCTGGAAGCTCCCTCGTGCGCTCTCCTGTTCCGACCCTGCCGCTTACCGGATACCTGTCCGCC
TTTCTCCCTTCGGGAAGCGTGGCGCTTTCTCATAGCTCACGCTGTAGGTATCTCAGTTCGGTGTAGGTCG
TTCGCTCCAAGCTGGGCTGTGTGCACGAACCCCCCGTTCAGCCCGACCGCTGCGCCTTATCCGGTAACTA
TCGTCTTGAGTCCAACCCGGTAAGACACGACTTATCGCCACTGGCAGCAGCCACTGGTAACAGGATTAGC
AGAGCGAGGTATGTAGGCGGTGCTACAGAGTTCTTGAAGTGGTGGCCTAACTACGGCTACACTAGAAGAA
CAGTATTTGGTATCTGCGCTCTGCTGAAGCCAGTTACCTTCGGAAAAAGAGTTGGTAGCTCTTGATCCGG
CAAACAAACCACCGCTGGTAGCGGTGGTTTTTTTGTTTGCAAGCAGCAGATTACGCGCAGAAAAAAAGGA
TCTCAAGAAGATCCTTTGATCTTTTCTACGGGGTCTGACGCTCAGTGGAACGAAAACTCACGTTAAGGGA
TTTTGGTCATGAGATTATCAAAAAGGATCTTCACCTAGATCCTTTTAAATTAAAAATGAAGTTTTAAATC
AATCTAAAGTATATATGAGTAAACTTGGTCTGACAGTTACCAATGCTTAATCAGTGAGGCACCTATCTCA
GCGATCTGTCTATTTCGTTCATCCATAGTTGCCTGACTCCCCGTCGTGTAGATAACTACGATACGGGAGG
GCTTACCATCTGGCCCCAGTGCTGCAATGATACCGCGAGACCCACGCTCACCGGCTCCAGATTTATCAGC
AATAAACCAGCCAGCCGGAAGGGCCGAGCGCAGAAGTGGTCCTGCAACTTTATCCGCCTCCATCCAGTCT
ATTAATTGTTGCCGGGAAGCTAGAGTAAGTAGTTCGCCAGTTAATAGTTTGCGCAACGTTGTTGCCATTG
CTACAGGCATCGTGGTGTCACGCTCGTCGTTTGGTATGGCTTCATTCAGCTCCGGTTCCCAACGATCAAG
GCGAGTTACATGATCCCCCATGTTGTGCAAAAAAGCGGTTAGCTCCTTCGGTCCTCCGATCGTTGTCAGA
AGTAAGTTGGCCGCAGTGTTATCACTCATGGTTATGGCAGCACTGCATAATTCTCTTACTGTCATGCCAT
CCGTAAGATGCTTTTCTGTGACTGGTGAGTACTCAACCAAGTCATTCTGAGAATAGTGTATGCGGCGACC
GAGTTGCTCTTGCCCGGCGTCAATACGGGATAATACCGCGCCACATAGCAGAACTTTAAAAGTGCTCATC
ATTGGAAAACGTTCTTCGGGGCGAAAACTCTCAAGGATCTTACCGCTGTTGAGATCCAGTTCGATGTAAC
CCACTCGTGCACCCAACTGATCTTCAGCATCTTTTACTTTCACCAGCGTTTCTGGGTGAGCAAAAACAGG
AAGGCAAAATGCCGCAAAAAAGGGAATAAGGGCGACACGGAAATGTTGAATACTCATACTCTTCCTTTTT
CAATATTATTGAAGCATTTATCAGGGTTATTGTCTCATGAGCGGATACATATTTGAATGTATTTAGAAAA
ATAAACAAATAGGGGTTCCGCGCACATTTCCCCGAAAAGTGCCACCTAAATTGTAAGCGTTAATATTTTG
TTAAAATTCGCGTTAAATTTTTGTTAAATCAGCTCATTTTTTAACCAATAGGCCGAAATCGGCAAAATCC
CTTATAAATCAAAAGAATAGACCGAGATAGGGT
[37 nt withheld, positions 7804-7840]
AAAGAACGTGGACTCCAACGTCAAAGG
[49 nt withheld, positions 7868-7916]
T
[91 nt withheld, positions 7918-8008]
G
[124 nt withheld, positions 8010-8133]
CCCATTCGCCATTCAGGCTGCGCAACTGTTGGGAAGGGCGATCGGTGCGGGCCTCTTCGCTATTACGCCA
GCTGGCGAAAGGGGGATGTGCTGCAAGGCGATTAAGTTGGGTAACGCCAGGGTTTTCCCAGTCACGACGT
TGTAAAACGACGGCCAGTGAATTGTAATACGACTCACTATAGGGCGAATTGGGTACCACGCG
